Addgene plasmid #244213: SM275_EF1A-dEnAsCas12a-KRAB-T2A-BlastR
Purpose: Mammalian expression of dEnAsCas12a-KRAB with Blasticidin resistance selectable marker
Depositing lab: Tim Reddy. Depositing organization: Duke University. Publication: dHyperCas12a enables multiplexed CRISPRi screens. Melore SM, McRoberts Amador CD, Hamilton MC, Gersbach CA, Reddy TE. Nat Commun. 2026 Feb 12. doi: 10.1038/s41467-026-69090-z. PubMed 41673027.
Backbone
  Vector backbone: pFUGW
  Vector type: Mammalian Expression, Lentiviral, CRISPR
Growth in bacteria
  Bacterial resistance: Ampicillin, 100 μg/mL
  Growth temperature: 30°C
  Growth strain: NEB Stable
  Copy number: High Copy
Gene/Insert
  Gene/Insert name: dEnAsCas12a-KRAB
  Species: Synthetic
  Mutation: dEnAsCas12a: E174R, S542R, K548R, and D908A
  Cloning method: Gibson Cloning
Terms and licenses: Academic/Nonprofit Terms; Industry Terms: Not Available to Industry
Depositor comments: Please visit https://doi.org/10.1101/2024.07.08.602263 for bioRxiv preprint.
How to cite: SM275_EF1A-dEnAsCas12a-KRAB-T2A-BlastR was a gift from Tim Reddy (Addgene plasmid # 244213 ; http://n2t.net/addgene:244213 ; RRID:Addgene_244213)
