[The description below was written by a language model from this plasmid's Addgene catalogue record and pLannotate feature annotations shown in this document.]
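Description:
SM275_EF1A-dEnAsCas12a-KRAB-T2A-BlastR is a roughly 14 kb lentiviral transfer plasmid built on the pFUGW backbone for mammalian expression of a Cas12a-based CRISPR interference effector. It is propagated in E. coli through a high-copy ColE1/pUC-type origin with ampicillin resistance (AmpR under its own bla promoter). The backbone also carries an f1 origin and an SV40/EM7-driven bleomycin/Zeocin resistance cassette located outside the viral unit. The viral genome is transcribed from a CMV enhancer/promoter fused to a truncated HIV-1 5' LTR. It contains the Ψ packaging signal with a gag fragment, the Rev response element for Rev-dependent nuclear export, and the cPPT/CTS. A second truncated LTR annotation marks the 3' end and is followed by a bGH polyadenylation signal. These elements allow the RNA to be packaged when helper functions are supplied in trans and then integrated into target cells.

The payload is a single open reading frame driven by the constitutive human EF-1α promoter. It encodes Acidaminococcus Cas12a (AsCpf1) carrying the E174R, S542R and K548R substitutions of the enhanced EnAsCas12a variant plus D908A, which the "d" designation marks as nuclease-dead. This protein is fused at its C-terminus to the KRAB transcriptional repression domain of ZNF10. According to the construct name, a T2A self-cleaving peptide links this fusion to blasticidin S deaminase, although T2A is not separately annotated in the feature table. Transduced cells can therefore be selected with blasticidin while producing the repressor from the same transcript. A downstream WPRE enhances transcript expression. No guide RNA cassette is annotated, so crRNAs would have to be supplied separately. The associated publication concerns multiplexed CRISPRi screening with dCas12a repressors, where this construct provides a dEnAsCas12a-KRAB effector.
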