Features (pLannotate 1.2.2; 32 found; start..end, strand, type, name):
     31..83      -  misc_feature   bom (fragment): basis of mobility region from pBR322
    238..617     +  enhancer       CMV enhancer: human cytomegalovirus immediate early enhancer
    618..817     +  promoter       CMV promoter: human cytomegalovirus (CMV) immediate early promoter
    835..1015    +  LTR            5' LTR (truncated): truncated 5' long terminal repeat (LTR) from HIV-1
   1062..1187    +  misc_feature   HIV-1 Ψ: packaging signal of human immunodeficiency virus type 1
   1171..1534    +  CDS            HIV-1 gag (fragment): gag protein from human immunodeficiency virus 1; gag
   1680..1913    +  misc_feature   RRE: The Rev response element (RRE) of HIV-1 allows for Rev-dependent mRNA export from the nucleus to the cytoplasm.
   2290..2390    +  CDS            Rev (fragment): human immunodeficiency virus 1 (HIV-1) Rev protein; rev; enhances nuclear export of unspliced and incompletely spliced viral mRNAs
   2440..2557    +  misc_feature   cPPT/CTS: central polypurine tract and central termination sequence of HIV-1
   2630..3808    +  promoter       EF-1α promoter: strong constitutive promoter for human elongation factor EF-1α
   3824..7744    +  CDS            AsCpf1: CRISPR-associated protein from Acidaminococcus sp. BV3L6 (Zetsche et al., 2015)
   7919..8113    +  CDS            KRAB: Krüppel-associated box (KRAB) transcriptional repression domain from the human zinc finger protein ZNF10 (Margolin et al., 1994)
   8267..8662    +  CDS            BSD: blasticidin S deaminase; Aspergillus terreus BSD; confers resistance to blasticidin
   8672..8696    +  misc_feature   MCS (fragment): pBluescript multiple cloning site
   8696..9284    +  misc_feature   WPRE: woodchuck hepatitis virus posttranscriptional regulatory element
   9221..9802    +  CDS            nef (fragment): NEF_HV1H2 - Experimental evidence at protein level: Swiss-Prot protein existence level 1. Extracellular Nef protein targets CD4(+) T-lymphocytes for apoptosis by interacting with CXCR4 surface receptors. From Human immunodeficiency virus type 1 group M subtype B (isolate HXB2) (HIV-1).
   9809..9989    +  LTR            5' LTR (truncated): truncated 5' long terminal repeat (LTR) from HIV-1
  10021..10245   +  polyA_signal   bGH poly(A) signal: bovine growth hormone polyadenylation signal
  10249..10270   +  promoter       SV40 promoter (fragment): SV40 enhancer and early promoter
  10291..10719   +  rep_origin     f1 ori (sequence partly withheld): f1 bacteriophage origin of replication; arrow indicates direction of (+) strand synthesis
  10733..11062   +  promoter       SV40 promoter: SV40 enhancer and early promoter
  11110..11157   +  promoter       EM7 promoter: synthetic bacterial promoter&nbsp
  11176..11550   +  CDS            BleoR: antibiotic-binding protein; Sh ble from Streptoalloteichus hindustanus; confers resistance to bleomycin, phleomycin, and Zeocin™
  11560..11685   +  CDS            ble (fragment): BLE_KLEPN - Experimental evidence at protein level: Swiss-Prot protein existence level 1. Binding protein with a strong affinity to the bleomycin family of antibiotics. Binds to CL990; an antimitotic-antibiotic compound. From Klebsiella pneumoniae.
  11680..11801   +  polyA_signal   SV40 poly(A) signal: SV40 polyadenylation signal
  11872..11894   -  protein_bind   lac operator (fragment): The lac repressor binds to the lac operator to inhibit transcription in E. coli. This inhibition can be relieved by adding lactose or isopropyl-β-D-thiogalactopyranoside (IPTG). lac repressor encoded by lacI
  11898..11928   -  promoter       lac promoter: promoter for the E. coli lac operon
  11943..11964   -  protein_bind   CAP binding site: CAP binding activates transcription in the presence of cAMP. E. coli catabolite activator protein
  11977..12069   -  CDS            lacI (fragment): lac repressor; lacI; The lac repressor binds to the lac operator to inhibit transcription in E. coli. This inhibition can be relieved by adding lactose or isopropyl-β-D-thiogalactopyranoside (IPTG).
  12252..12840   -  rep_origin     ori: high-copy-number ColE1/pMB1/pBR322/pUC origin of replication
  13011..13871   -  CDS            AmpR: β-lactamase; bla; confers resistance to ampicillin, carbenicillin, and related antibiotics
  13872..13976   -  promoter       AmpR promoter: bla
>Addgene plasmid #244213 | SM275_EF1A-dEnAsCas12a-KRAB-T2A-BlastR | addgene full sequence | sequence record 486067 | Addgene NGS Result
GTCGACGGATCGGGAGATCTCCCGATCCCCTATGGTGCACTCTCAGTACAATCTGCTCTGATGCCGCATA
GTTAAGCCAGTATCTGCTCCCTGCTTGTGTGTTGGAGGTCGCTGAGTAGTGCGCGAGCAAAATTTAAGCT
ACAACAAGGCAAGGCTTGACCGACAATTGCATGAAGAATCTGCTTAGGGTTAGGCGTTTTGCGCTGCTTC
GCGATGTACGGGCCAGATATACGCGTTGACATTGATTATTGACTAGTTATTAATAGTAATCAATTACGGG
GTCATTAGTTCATAGCCCATATATGGAGTTCCGCGTTACATAACTTACGGTAAATGGCCCGCCTGGCTGA
CCGCCCAACGACCCCCGCCCATTGACGTCAATAATGACGTATGTTCCCATAGTAACGCCAATAGGGACTT
TCCATTGACGTCAATGGGTGGAGTATTTACGGTAAACTGCCCACTTGGCAGTACATCAAGTGTATCATAT
GCCAAGTACGCCCCCTATTGACGTCAATGACGGTAAATGGCCCGCCTGGCATTATGCCCAGTACATGACC
TTATGGGACTTTCCTACTTGGCAGTACATCTACGTATTAGTCATCGCTATTACCATGGTGATGCGGTTTT
GGCAGTACATCAATGGGCGTGGATAGCGGTTTGACTCACGGGGATTTCCAAGTCTCCACCCCATTGACGT
CAATGGGAGTTTGTTTTGGCACCAAAATCAACGGGACTTTCCAAAATGTCGTAACAACTCCGCCCCATTG
ACGCAAATGGGCGGTAGGCGTGTACGGTGGGAGGTCTATATAAGCAGCGCGTTTTGCCTGTACTGGGTCT
CTCTGGTTAGACCAGATCTGAGCCTGGGAGCTCTCTGGCTAACTAGGGAACCCACTGCTTAAGCCTCAAT
AAAGCTTGCCTTGAGTGCTTCAAGTAGTGTGTGCCCGTCTGTTGTGTGACTCTGGTAACTAGAGATCCCT
CAGACCCTTTTAGTCAGTGTGGAAAATCTCTAGCAGTGGCGCCCGAACAGGGACTTGAAAGCGAAAGGGA
AACCAGAGGAGCTCTCTCGACGCAGGACTCGGCTTGCTGAAGCGCGCACGGCAAGAGGCGAGGGGCGGCG
ACTGGTGAGTACGCCAAAAATTTTGACTAGCGGAGGCTAGAAGGAGAGAGATGGGTGCGAGAGCGTCAGT
ATTAAGCGGGGGAGAATTAGATCGCGATGGGAAAAAATTCGGTTAAGGCCAGGGGGAAAGAAAAAATATA
AATTAAAACATATAGTATGGGCAAGCAGGGAGCTAGAACGATTCGCAGTTAATCCTGGCCTGTTAGAAAC
ATCAGAAGGCTGTAGACAAATACTGGGACAGCTACAACCATCCCTTCAGACAGGATCAGAAGAACTTAGA
TCATTATATAATACAGTAGCAACCCTCTATTGTGTGCATCAAAGGATAGAGATAAAAGACACCAAGGAAG
CTTTAGACAAGATAGAGGAAGAGCAAAACAAAAGTAAGACCACCGCACAGCAAGCGGCCGCTGATCTTCA
GACCTGGAGGAGGAGATATGAGGGACAATTGGAGAAGTGAATTATATAAATATAAAGTAGTAAAAATTGA
ACCATTAGGAGTAGCACCCACCAAGGCAAAGAGAAGAGTGGTGCAGAGAGAAAAAAGAGCAGTGGGAATA
GGAGCTTTGTTCCTTGGGTTCTTGGGAGCAGCAGGAAGCACTATGGGCGCAGCGTCAATGACGCTGACGG
TACAGGCCAGACAATTATTGTCTGGTATAGTGCAGCAGCAGAACAATTTGCTGAGGGCTATTGAGGCGCA
ACAGCATCTGTTGCAACTCACAGTCTGGGGCATCAAGCAGCTCCAGGCAAGAATCCTGGCTGTGGAAAGA
TACCTAAAGGATCAACAGCTCCTGGGGATTTGGGGTTGCTCTGGAAAACTCATTTGCACCACTGCTGTGC
CTTGGAATGCTAGTTGGAGTAATAAATCTCTGGAACAGATTTGGAATCACACGACCTGGATGGAGTGGGA
CAGAGAAATTAACAATTACACAAGCTTAATACACTCCTTAATTGAAGAATCGCAAAACCAGCAAGAAAAG
AATGAACAAGAATTATTGGAATTAGATAAATGGGCAAGTTTGTGGAATTGGTTTAACATAACAAATTGGC
TGTGGTATATAAAATTATTCATAATGATAGTAGGAGGCTTGGTAGGTTTAAGAATAGTTTTTGCTGTACT
TTCTATAGTGAATAGAGTTAGGCAGGGATATTCACCATTATCGTTTCAGACCCACCTCCCAACCCCGAGG
GGACCCGACAGGCCCGAAGGAATAGAAGAAGAAGGTGGAGAGAGAGACAGAGACAGATCCATTCGATTAG
TGAACGGATCGGCACTGCGTGCGCCAATTCTGCAGACAAATGGCAGTATTCATCCACAATTTTAAAAGAA
AAGGGGGGATTGGGGGGTACAGTGCAGGGGAAAGAATAGTAGACATAATAGCAACAGACATACAAACTAA
AGAATTACAAAAACAAATTACAAAAATTCAAAATTTTCGGGTTTATTACAGGGACAGCAGAGATCCAGTT
TGGTTAATTAACCCGTGTCGGCTCCAGATCTGGCCTCCGGGCTCCGGTGCCCGTCAGTGGGCAGAGCGCA
CATCGCCCACAGTCCCCGAGAAGTTGGGGGGAGGGGTCGGCAATTGAACCGGTGCCTAGAGAAGGTGGCG
CGGGGTAAACTGGGAAAGTGATGTCGTGTACTGGCTCCGCCTTTTTCCCGAGGGTGGGGGAGAACCGTAT
ATAAGTGCAGTAGTCGCCGTGAACGTTCTTTTTCGCAACGGGTTTGCCGCCAGAACACAGGTAAGTGCCG
TGTGTGGTTCCCGCGGGCCTGGCCTCTTTACGGGTTATGGCCCTTGCGTGCCTTGAATTACTTCCACCTG
GCTGCAGTACGTGATTCTTGATCCCGAGCTTCGGGTTGGAAGTGGGTGGGAGAGTTCGAGGCCTTGCGCT
TAAGGAGCCCCTTCGCCTCGTGCTTGAGTTGAGGCCTGGCCTGGGCGCTGGGGCCGCCGCGTGCGAATCT
GGTGGCACCTTCGCGCCTGTCTCGCTGCTTTCGATAAGTCTCTAGCCATTTAAAATTTTTGATGACCTGC
TGCGACGCTTTTTTTCTGGCAAGATAGTCTTGTAAATGCGGGCCAAGATCTGCACACTGGTATTTCGGTT
TTTGGGGCCGCGGGCGGCGACGGGGCCCGTGCGTCCCAGCGCACATGTTCGGCGAGGCGGGGCCTGCGAG
CGCGGCCACCGAGAATCGGACGGGGGTAGTCTCAAGCTGGCCGGCCTGCTCTGGTGCCTGGCCTCGCGCC
GCCGTGTATCGCCCCGCCCTGGGCGGCAAGGCTGGCCCGGTCGGCACCAGTTGCGTGAGCGGAAAGATGG
CCGCTTCCCGGCCCTGCTGCAGGGAGCTCAAAATGGAGGACGCGGCGCTCGGGAGAGCGGGCGGGTGAGT
CACCCACACAAAGGAAAAGGGCCTTTCCGTCCTCAGCCGTCGCTTCATGTGACTCCACGGAGTACCGGGC
GCCGTCCAGGCACCTCGATTAGTTCTCGAGCTTTTGGAGTACGTCGTCTTTAGGTTGGGGGGAGGGGTTT
TATGCGATGGAGTTTCCCCACACTGAGTGGGTGGAGACTGAAGTTAGGCCAGCTTGGCACTTGATGTAAT
TCTCCTTGGAATTTGCCCTTTTTGAGTTTGGATCTTGGTTCATTCTCAAGCCTCAGACAGTGGTTCAAAG
TTTTTTTCTTCCATTTCAGGTGTCGTGAGCTTCTAGAGCCACCATGACACAGTTCGAGGGCTTTACCAAC
CTGTATCAGGTGAGCAAGACACTGCGGTTTGAGCTGATCCCACAGGGCAAGACCCTGAAGCACATCCAGG
AGCAGGGCTTCATCGAGGAGGACAAGGCCCGCAATGATCACTACAAGGAGCTGAAGCCCATCATCGATCG
GATCTACAAGACCTATGCCGACCAGTGCCTGCAGCTGGTGCAGCTGGATTGGGAGAACCTGAGCGCCGCC
ATCGACTCCTATAGAAAGGAGAAAACCGAGGAGACAAGGAACGCCCTGATCGAGGAGCAGGCCACATATC
GCAATGCCATCCACGACTACTTCATCGGCCGGACAGACAACCTGACCGATGCCATCAATAAGAGACACGC
CGAGATCTACAAGGGCCTGTTCAAGGCCGAGCTGTTTAATGGCAAGGTGCTGAAGCAGCTGGGCACCGTG
ACCACAACCGAGCACGAGAACGCCCTGCTGCGGAGCTTCGACAAGTTTACAACCTACTTCTCCGGCTTTT
ATAGAAACAGGAAGAACGTGTTCAGCGCCGAGGATATCAGCACAGCCATCCCACACCGCATCGTGCAGGA
CAACTTCCCCAAGTTTAAGGAGAATTGTCACATCTTCACACGCCTGATCACCGCCGTGCCCAGCCTGCGG
GAGCACTTTGAGAACGTGAAGAAGGCCATCGGCATCTTCGTGAGCACCTCCATCGAGGAGGTGTTTTCCT
TCCCTTTTTATAACCAGCTGCTGACACAGACCCAGATCGACCTGTATAACCAGCTGCTGGGAGGAATCTC
TCGGGAGGCAGGCACCGAGAAGATCAAGGGCCTGAACGAGGTGCTGAATCTGGCCATCCAGAAGAATGAT
GAGACAGCCCACATCATCGCCTCCCTGCCACACAGATTCATCCCCCTGTTTAAGCAGATCCTGTCCGATA
GGAACACCCTGTCTTTCATCCTGGAGGAGTTTAAGAGCGACGAGGAAGTGATCCAGTCCTTCTGCAAGTA
CAAGACACTGCTGAGAAACGAGAACGTGCTGGAGACAGCCGAGGCCCTGTTTAACGAGCTGAACAGCATC
GACCTGACACACATCTTCATCAGCCACAAGAAGCTGGAGACAATCAGCAGCGCCCTGTGCGACCACTGGG
ATACACTGAGGAATGCCCTGTATGAGCGGAGAATCTCCGAGCTGACAGGCAAGATCACCAAGTCTGCCAA
GGAGAAGGTGCAGCGCAGCCTGAAGCACGAGGATATCAACCTGCAGGAGATCATCTCTGCCGCAGGCAAG
GAGCTGAGCGAGGCCTTCAAGCAGAAAACCAGCGAGATCCTGTCCCACGCACACGCCGCCCTGGATCAGC
CACTGCCTACAACCCTGAAGAAGCAGGAGGAGAAGGAGATCCTGAAGTCTCAGCTGGACAGCCTGCTGGG
CCTGTACCACCTGCTGGACTGGTTTGCCGTGGATGAGTCCAACGAGGTGGACCCCGAGTTCTCTGCCCGG
CTGACCGGCATCAAGCTGGAGATGGAGCCTTCTCTGAGCTTCTACAACAAGGCCAGAAATTATGCCACCA
AGAAGCCCTACTCCGTGGAGAAGTTCAAGCTGAACTTTCAGATGCCTACACTGGCCAGAGGCTGGGACGT
GAATAGAGAGAAGAACAATGGCGCCATCCTGTTTGTGAAGAACGGCCTGTACTATCTGGGCATCATGCCA
AAGCAGAAGGGCAGGTATAAGGCCCTGAGCTTCGAGCCCACAGAGAAAACCAGCGAGGGCTTTGATAAGA
TGTACTATGACTACTTCCCTGATGCCGCCAAGATGATCCCAAAGTGCAGCACCCAGCTGAAGGCCGTGAC
AGCCCACTTTCAGACCCACACAACCCCCATCCTGCTGTCCAACAATTTCATCGAGCCTCTGGAGATCACA
AAGGAGATCTACGACCTGAACAATCCTGAGAAGGAGCCAAAGAAGTTTCAGACAGCCTACGCCAAGAAAA
CCGGCGACCAGAAGGGCTACAGAGAGGCCCTGTGCAAGTGGATCGACTTCACAAGGGATTTTCTGTCCAA
GTATACCAAGACAACCTCTATCGATCTGTCTAGCCTGCGGCCATCCTCTCAGTATAAGGACCTGGGCGAG
TACTATGCCGAGCTGAATCCCCTGCTGTACCACATCAGCTTCCAGAGAATCGCCGAGAAGGAGATCATGG
ATGCCGTGGAGACAGGCAAGCTGTACCTGTTCCAGATCTATAACAAGGACTTTGCCAAGGGCCACCACGG
CAAGCCTAATCTGCACACACTGTATTGGACCGGCCTGTTTTCTCCAGAGAACCTGGCCAAGACAAGCATC
AAGCTGAATGGCCAGGCCGAGCTGTTCTACCGCCCTAAGTCCAGGATGAAGAGGATGGCACACCGGCTGG
GAGAGAAGATGCTGAACAAGAAGCTGAAGGATCAGAAAACCCCAATCCCCGACACCCTGTACCAGGAGCT
GTACGACTATGTGAATCACAGACTGTCCCACGACCTGTCTGATGAGGCCAGGGCCCTGCTGCCCAACGTG
ATCACCAAGGAGGTGTCTCACGAGATCATCAAGGATAGGCGCTTTACCAGCGACAAGTTCTTTTTCCACG
TGCCTATCACACTGAACTATCAGGCCGCCAATTCCCCATCTAAGTTCAACCAGAGGGTGAATGCCTACCT
GAAGGAGCACCCCGAGACACCTATCATCGGCATCGCCCGGGGCGAGAGAAACCTGATCTATATCACAGTG
ATCGACTCCACCGGCAAGATCCTGGAGCAGCGGAGCCTGAACACCATCCAGCAGTTTGATTACCAGAAGA
AGCTGGACAACAGGGAGAAGGAGAGGGTGGCAGCAAGGCAGGCCTGGTCTGTGGTGGGCACAATCAAGGA
TCTGAAGCAGGGCTATCTGAGCCAGGTCATCCACGAGATCGTGGACCTGATGATCCACTACCAGGCCGTG
GTGGTGCTGGAGAACCTGAATTTCGGCTTTAAGAGCAAGAGGACCGGCATCGCCGAGAAGGCCGTGTACC
AGCAGTTCGAGAAGATGCTGATCGATAAGCTGAATTGCCTGGTGCTGAAGGACTATCCAGCAGAGAAAGT
GGGAGGCGTGCTGAACCCATACCAGCTGACAGACCAGTTCACCTCCTTTGCCAAGATGGGCACCCAGTCT
GGCTTCCTGTTTTACGTGCCTGCCCCATATACATCTAAGATCGATCCCCTGACCGGCTTCGTGGACCCCT
TCGTGTGGAAAACCATCAAGAATCACGAGAGCCGCAAGCACTTCCTGGAGGGCTTCGACTTTCTGCACTA
CGACGTGAAAACCGGCGACTTCATCCTGCACTTTAAGATGAACAGAAATCTGTCCTTCCAGAGGGGCCTG
CCCGGCTTTATGCCTGCATGGGATATCGTGTTCGAGAAGAACGAGACACAGTTTGACGCCAAGGGCACCC
CTTTCATCGCCGGCAAGAGAATCGTGCCAGTGATCGAGAATCACAGATTCACCGGCAGATACCGGGACCT
GTATCCTGCCAACGAGCTGATCGCCCTGCTGGAGGAGAAGGGCATCGTGTTCAGGGATGGCTCCAACATC
CTGCCAAAGCTGCTGGAGAATGACGATTCTCACGCCATCGACACGATGGTGGCCCTGATCCGCAGCGTGC
TGCAGATGCGGAACTCCAATGCCGCCACAGGCGAGGACTATATCAACAGCCCCGTGCGCGATCTGAATGG
CGTGTGCTTCGACTCCCGGTTTCAGAACCCAGAGTGGCCAATGGACGCCGATGCCAATGGCGCCTACCAC
ATCGCCCTGAAGGGCCAGCTGCTGCTGAATCACCTGAAGGAGAGCAAGGATCTGAAGCTGCAGAACGGCA
TCTCCAATCAGGACTGGCTGGCCTACATCCAGGAGCTGCGCAACGGATCCTATCCCTATGACGTGCCCGA
TTATGCCAGCCTGGGCAGCGGCTCCCCTGCTGCCAAACGCGTTAAACTAGACGAAGATCCTGCCGCGAAG
CGCGTGAAACTGGACGACGGCATTGGTAGTGGGAGCAACGGCAGCAGCCTCGATGCTAAGTCACTGACTG
CCTGGTCCCGGACACTGGTGACCTTCAAGGATGTGTTTGTGGACTTCACCAGGGAGGAGTGGAAGCTGCT
GGACACTGCTCAGCAGATCCTGTACAGAAATGTGATGCTGGAGAACTATAAGAACCTGGTTTCCTTGGGT
TATCAGCTTACTAAGCCAGATGTGATCCTCCGGTTGGAGAAGGGAGAAGAGCCCTGGCTGGTGGAGAGAG
AAATTCACCAAGAGACCCATCCTGATTCAGAGACTGCATTTGAAATCAAATCATCAGTTCCGAAAAAGAA
ACGCAAAGTTGCTAGCGAGGGCAGAGGAAGTCTTCTAACATGCGGTGACGTGGAGGAGAATCCCGGCCCT
GGTACCATGGCCAAGCCTTTGTCTCAAGAAGAATCCACCCTCATTGAAAGAGCAACGGCTACAATCAACA
GCATCCCCATCTCTGAAGACTACAGCGTCGCCAGCGCAGCTCTCTCTAGCGACGGCCGCATCTTCACTGG
TGTCAATGTATATCATTTTACTGGGGGACCTTGTGCAGAACTCGTGGTGCTGGGCACTGCTGCTGCTGCG
GCAGCTGGCAACCTGACTTGTATCGTCGCGATCGGAAATGAGAACAGGGGCATCTTGAGCCCCTGCGGAC
GGTGCCGACAGGTGCTTCTCGATCTGCATCCTGGGATCAAAGCCATAGTGAAGGACAGTGATGGACAGCC
GACGGCAGTTGGGATTCGTGAATTGCTGCCCTCTGGTTATGTGTGGGAGGGCACCGGTTGAGAATTCGAT
ATCAAGCTTATCGATAATCAACCTCTGGATTACAAAATTTGTGAAAGATTGACTGGTATTCTTAACTATG
TTGCTCCTTTTACGCTATGTGGATACGCTGCTTTAATGCCTTTGTATCATGCTATTGCTTCCCGTATGGC
TTTCATTTTCTCCTCCTTGTATAAATCCTGGTTGCTGTCTCTTTATGAGGAGTTGTGGCCCGTTGTCAGG
CAACGTGGCGTGGTGTGCACTGTGTTTGCTGACGCAACCCCCACTGGTTGGGGCATTGCCACCACCTGTC
AGCTCCTTTCCGGGACTTTCGCTTTCCCCCTCCCTATTGCCACGGCGGAACTCATCGCCGCCTGCCTTGC
CCGCTGCTGGACAGGGGCTCGGCTGTTGGGCACTGACAATTCCGTGGTGTTGTCGGGGAAATCATCGTCC
TTTCCTTGGCTGCTCGCCTGTGTTGCCACCTGGATTCTGCGCGGGACGTCCTTCTGCTACGTCCCTTCGG
CCCTCAATCCAGCGGACCTTCCTTCCCGCGGCCTGCTGCCGGCTCTGCGGCCTCTTCCGCGTCTTCGCCT
TCGCCCTCAGACGAGTCGGATCTCCCTTTGGGCCGCCTCCCCGCATCGATACCGTCGACCTCGAGACCTA
GAAAAACATGGAGCAATCACAAGTAGCAATACAGCAGCTACCAATGCTGATTGTGCCTGGCTAGAAGCAC
AAGAGGAGGAGGAGGTGGGTTTTCCAGTCACACCTCAGGTACCTTTAAGACCAATGACTTACAAGGCAGC
TGTAGATCTTAGCCACTTTTTAAAAGAAAAGGGGGGACTGGAAGGGCTAATTCACTCCCAACGAAGACAA
GATATCCTTGATCTGTGGATCTACCACACACAAGGCTACTTCCCTGATTGGCAGAACTACACACCAGGGC
CAGGGATCAGATATCCACTGACCTTTGGATGGTGCTACAAGCTAGTACCAGTTGAGCAAGAGAAGGTAGA
AGAAGCCAATGAAGGAGAGAACACCCGCTTGTTACACCCTGTGAGCCTGCATGGGATGGATGACCCGGAG
AGAGAAGTATTAGAGTGGAGGTTTGACAGCCGCCTAGCATTTCATCACATGGCCCGAGAGCTGCATCCGG
ACTGTACTGGGTCTCTCTGGTTAGACCAGATCTGAGCCTGGGAGCTCTCTGGCTAACTAGGGAACCCACT
GCTTAAGCCTCAATAAAGCTTGCCTTGAGTGCTTCAAGTAGTGTGTGCCCGTCTGTTGTGTGACTCTGGT
AACTAGAGATCCCTCAGACCCTTTTAGTCAGTGTGGAAAATCTCTAGCAGGGCCCGTTTAAACCCGCTGA
TCAGCCTCGACTGTGCCTTCTAGTTGCCAGCCATCTGTTGTTTGCCCCTCCCCCGTGCCTTCCTTGACCC
TGGAAGGTGCCACTCCCACTGTCCTTTCCTAATAAAATGAGGAAATTGCATCGCATTGTCTGAGTAGGTG
TCATTCTATTCTGGGGGGTGGGGTGGGGCAGGACAGCAAGGGGGAGGATTGGGAAGACAATAGCAGGCAT
GCTGGGGATGCGGTGGGCTCTATGGCTTCTGAGGCGGAAAGAACCAGCTGGGGCTCTAGGGGGTATCCCC
[124 nt withheld, positions 10291-10414]
C
[91 nt withheld, positions 10416-10506]
A
[49 nt withheld, positions 10508-10556]
CCTTTGACGTTGGAGTCCACGTTCTTT
[37 nt withheld, positions 10584-10620]
ACCCTATCTCGGTCTATTCTTTTGATTTATAAGGGATTTTGCCGATTTCGGCCTATTGGTTAAAAAATGA
GCTGATTTAACAAAAATTTAACGCGAATTAATTCTGTGGAATGTGTGTCAGTTAGGGTGTGGAAAGTCCC
CAGGCTCCCCAGCAGGCAGAAGTATGCAAAGCATGCATCTCAATTAGTCAGCAACCAGGTGTGGAAAGTC
CCCAGGCTCCCCAGCAGGCAGAAGTATGCAAAGCATGCATCTCAATTAGTCAGCAACCATAGTCCCGCCC
CTAACTCCGCCCATCCCGCCCCTAACTCCGCCCAGTTCCGCCCATTCTCCGCCCCATGGCTGACTAATTT
TTTTTATTTATGCAGAGGCCGAGGCCGCCTCTGCCTCTGAGCTATTCCAGAAGTAGTGAGGAGGCTTTTT
TGGAGGCCTAGGCTTTTGCAAAAAGCTCCCGGGAGCTTGTATATCCATTTTCGGATCTGATCAGCACGTG
TTGACAATTAATCATCGGCATAGTATATCGGCATAGTATAATACGACAAGGTGAGGAACTAAACCATGGC
CAAGTTGACCAGTGCCGTTCCGGTGCTCACCGCGCGCGACGTCGCCGGAGCGGTCGAGTTCTGGACCGAC
CGGCTCGGGTTCTCCCGGGACTTCGTGGAGGACGACTTCGCCGGTGTGGTCCGGGACGACGTGACCCTGT
TCATCAGCGCGGTCCAGGACCAGGTGGTGCCGGACAACACCCTGGCCTGGGTGTGGGTGCGCGGCCTGGA
CGAGCTGTACGCCGAGTGGTCGGAGGTCGTGTCCACGAACTTCCGGGACGCCTCCGGGCCGGCCATGACC
GAGATCGGCGAGCAGCCGTGGGGGCGGGAGTTCGCCCTGCGCGACCCGGCCGGCAACTGCGTGCACTTCG
TGGCCGAGGAGCAGGACTGACACGTGCTACGAGATTTCGATTCCACCGCCGCCTTCTATGAAAGGTTGGG
CTTCGGAATCGTTTTCCGGGACGCCGGCTGGATGATCCTCCAGCGCGGGGATCTCATGCTGGAGTTCTTC
GCCCACCCCAACTTGTTTATTGCAGCTTATAATGGTTACAAATAAAGCAATAGCATCACAAATTTCACAA
ATAAAGCATTTTTTTCACTGCATTCTAGTTGTGGTTTGTCCAAACTCATCAATGTATCTTATCATGTCTG
TATACCGTCGACCTCTAGCTAGAGCTTGGCGTAATCATGGTCATAGCTGTTTCCTGTGTGAAATTGTTAT
CCGCTCACAATTCCACACAACATACGAGCCGGAAGCATAAAGTGTAAAGCCTGGGGTGCCTAATGAGTGA
GCTAACTCACATTAATTGCGTTGCGCTCACTGCCCGCTTTCCAGTCGGGAAACCTGTCGTGCCAGCTGCA
TTAATGAATCGGCCAACGCGCGGGGAGAGGCGGTTTGCGTATTGGGCGCTCTTCCGCTTCCTCGCTCACT
GACTCGCTGCGCTCGGTCGTTCGGCTGCGGCGAGCGGTATCAGCTCACTCAAAGGCGGTAATACGGTTAT
CCACAGAATCAGGGGATAACGCAGGAAAGAACATGTGAGCAAAAGGCCAGCAAAAGGCCAGGAACCGTAA
AAAGGCCGCGTTGCTGGCGTTTTTCCATAGGCTCCGCCCCCCTGACGAGCATCACAAAAATCGACGCTCA
AGTCAGAGGTGGCGAAACCCGACAGGACTATAAAGATACCAGGCGTTTCCCCCTGGAAGCTCCCTCGTGC
GCTCTCCTGTTCCGACCCTGCCGCTTACCGGATACCTGTCCGCCTTTCTCCCTTCGGGAAGCGTGGCGCT
TTCTCATAGCTCACGCTGTAGGTATCTCAGTTCGGTGTAGGTCGTTCGCTCCAAGCTGGGCTGTGTGCAC
GAACCCCCCGTTCAGCCCGACCGCTGCGCCTTATCCGGTAACTATCGTCTTGAGTCCAACCCGGTAAGAC
ACGACTTATCGCCACTGGCAGCAGCCACTGGTAACAGGATTAGCAGAGCGAGGTATGTAGGCGGTGCTAC
AGAGTTCTTGAAGTGGTGGCCTAACTACGGCTACACTAGAAGAACAGTATTTGGTATCTGCGCTCTGCTG
AAGCCAGTTACCTTCGGAAAAAGAGTTGGTAGCTCTTGATCCGGCAAACAAACCACCGCTGGTAGCGGTG
GTTTTTTTGTTTGCAAGCAGCAGATTACGCGCAGAAAAAAAGGATCTCAAGAAGATCCTTTGATCTTTTC
TACGGGGTCTGACGCTCAGTGGAACGAAAACTCACGTTAAGGGATTTTGGTCATGAGATTATCAAAAAGG
ATCTTCACCTAGATCCTTTTAAATTAAAAATGAAGTTTTAAATCAATCTAAAGTATATATGAGTAAACTT
GGTCTGACAGTTACCAATGCTTAATCAGTGAGGCACCTATCTCAGCGATCTGTCTATTTCGTTCATCCAT
AGTTGCCTGACTCCCCGTCGTGTAGATAACTACGATACGGGAGGGCTTACCATCTGGCCCCAGTGCTGCA
ATGATACCGCGAGACCCACGCTCACCGGCTCCAGATTTATCAGCAATAAACCAGCCAGCCGGAAGGGCCG
AGCGCAGAAGTGGTCCTGCAACTTTATCCGCCTCCATCCAGTCTATTAATTGTTGCCGGGAAGCTAGAGT
AAGTAGTTCGCCAGTTAATAGTTTGCGCAACGTTGTTGCCATTGCTACAGGCATCGTGGTGTCACGCTCG
TCGTTTGGTATGGCTTCATTCAGCTCCGGTTCCCAACGATCAAGGCGAGTTACATGATCCCCCATGTTGT
GCAAAAAAGCGGTTAGCTCCTTCGGTCCTCCGATCGTTGTCAGAAGTAAGTTGGCCGCAGTGTTATCACT
CATGGTTATGGCAGCACTGCATAATTCTCTTACTGTCATGCCATCCGTAAGATGCTTTTCTGTGACTGGT
GAGTACTCAACCAAGTCATTCTGAGAATAGTGTATGCGGCGACCGAGTTGCTCTTGCCCGGCGTCAATAC
GGGATAATACCGCGCCACATAGCAGAACTTTAAAAGTGCTCATCATTGGAAAACGTTCTTCGGGGCGAAA
ACTCTCAAGGATCTTACCGCTGTTGAGATCCAGTTCGATGTAACCCACTCGTGCACCCAACTGATCTTCA
GCATCTTTTACTTTCACCAGCGTTTCTGGGTGAGCAAAAACAGGAAGGCAAAATGCCGCAAAAAAGGGAA
TAAGGGCGACACGGAAATGTTGAATACTCATACTCTTCCTTTTTCAATATTATTGAAGCATTTATCAGGG
TTATTGTCTCATGAGCGGATACATATTTGAATGTATTTAGAAAAATAAACAAATAGGGGTTCCGCGCACA
TTTCCCCGAAAAGTGCCACCTGAC
